Addgene plasmid #152763: pGBW-m4133575
Purpose: Mammalian expression plasmid for SARS-CoV-2 2'-O-ribose methyltransferase
Depositing lab: Ginkgo Bioworks & Benjie Chen. Depositing organization: Ginkgo Bioworks.
Backbone
  Vector backbone: pTwist_CMV_Hygro_6
  Backbone size w/o insert (bp): 6525
  Vector type: Mammalian Expression
  Selectable markers: Hygromycin
Growth in bacteria
  Bacterial resistance: Ampicillin, 100 μg/mL
  Growth temperature: 37°C
  Growth strain: DH5alpha
  Copy number: High Copy
Gene/Insert
  Gene/Insert name: SARS-CoV-2 2'-O-ribose methyltransferase
  Species: Severe acute respiratory syndrome coronavirus 2
  Insert size (bp): 893
  Mutation: wt
  Entrez Gene: ORF1ab (a.k.a. GU280_gp01)
  Promoter: CMV
  Tag / fusion protein: Cleavable TEV;3xFlag (C terminal on backbone)
  Cloning method: Unknown
Resource information
  A portion of this plasmid was derived from a plasmid made by: GinkgoBioworks
Depositor comments: NCBI reference sequence: YP_009725311.1
How to cite: pGBW-m4133575 was a gift from Ginkgo Bioworks & Benjie Chen (Addgene plasmid # 152763 ; http://n2t.net/addgene:152763 ; RRID:Addgene_152763)
