[The description below was written by a language model from this plasmid's Addgene catalogue record and pLannotate feature annotations shown in this document.]
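Description:
pGBW-m4133575 is a mammalian expression plasmid built on the pTwist_CMV_Hygro_6 backbone for producing the SARS-CoV-2 2'-O-ribose methyltransferase, a mature cleavage product of the ORF1ab replicase polyprotein (commonly known as nsp16). The insert is recorded as wild type, about 0.9 kb, in a full construct of roughly 7.5 kb. In bacteria the plasmid is maintained at high copy through a ColE1/pUC-type origin and selected with ampicillin via an intact β-lactamase gene. A short additional β-lactamase fragment is also annotated, apparently a backbone remnant.

Expression of the viral coding sequence is driven by the human cytomegalovirus immediate early enhancer and promoter. The automated annotation resolves the promoter only as fragments and a truncated CMV form. The open reading frame spans the sequence numbering origin and is labelled by homology to the replicase polyprotein of avian infectious bronchitis virus, which reflects a database match to a related coronavirus rather than the true source of the insert. According to the catalogue entry, the protein carries a backbone-encoded C-terminal 3xFLAG tag that is removable through a TEV protease site. The feature table detects only a FLAG fragment just downstream of the insert, followed by an SV40 polyadenylation signal. A separate cassette places a hygromycin phosphotransferase gene under the human ubiquitin C promoter with a synthetic poly(A) signal, allowing hygromycin selection of transfected mammalian cells. β-globin insulator elements, T7 and rrnG terminators and an additional synthetic poly(A) signal flank the units, presumably limiting transcriptional read-through between them.

The design suits transient or stable expression of the tagged viral enzyme for FLAG-based detection, affinity purification or interaction studies, although the record states only the general expression purpose.
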