Features (pLannotate 1.2.2; 20 found; start..end, strand, type, name):
    968..990     +  CDS            FLAG (fragment): FLAG® epitope tag, followed by an enterokinase cleavage site
   1060..1181    -  polyA_signal   SV40 poly(A) signal: SV40 polyadenylation signal
   1204..1273    -  CDS            large T antigen (fragment): large T antigen from SV40 (simian virus 40)
   1296..1342    +  terminator     T7 terminator: transcription terminator for bacteriophage T7 RNA polymerase
   1372..1508    +  terminator     rrnG terminator: transcription terminator from the E. coli ribosomal RNA rrnG operon (Albrechtsen et al., 1991)
   1553..1624    +  misc_feature   3' β-globin insulator: insulator downstream of the human β-globin locus (Farrell et al., 2002)
   1850..2438    -  rep_origin     ori: high-copy-number ColE1/pMB1/pBR322/pUC origin of replication
   2610..2674    -  CDS            bla(M) (fragment): β-lactamase lacking the signal sequence; bla(M); allows cytosolic expression of β-lactamase
   2938..4147    +  promoter       UbC promoter: human ubiquitin C promoter
   4157..5178    +  CDS            HygR (fragment): hygromycin B phosphotransferase confers resistance to hygromycin
   5206..5254    +  polyA_signal   poly(A) signal: synthetic polyadenylation signal
   5520..6380    +  CDS            AmpR: β-lactamase; bla; confers resistance to ampicillin, carbenicillin, and related antibiotics
   6393..6529    +  terminator     rrnG terminator: transcription terminator from the E. coli ribosomal RNA rrnG operon (Albrechtsen et al., 1991)
   6674..6745    +  misc_feature   5' β-globin insulator: insulator upstream of the human β-globin locus (Farrell et al., 2002)
   6750..6796    -  terminator     T7 terminator: transcription terminator for bacteriophage T7 RNA polymerase
   6814..6862    -  polyA_signal   poly(A) signal: synthetic polyadenylation signal
   6943..7246    +  enhancer       CMV enhancer: human cytomegalovirus immediate early enhancer
   7319..7336    -  promoter       CMV promoter (fragment): human cytomegalovirus (CMV) immediate early promoter
   7399..7450    +  promoter       CMVd2 promoter: truncated human cytomegalovirus (CMV) immediate early promoter that yields moderately reduced expression relative to the full-length promoter
   7477..895     +  CDS            rep (fragment) (across the origin): R1AB_IBVK - Protein inferred from homology: Swiss-Prot protein existence level 3. NendoU is a Mn(2+)-dependent, uridylate-specific enzyme, which leaves 2'-3'-cyclic phosphates 5' to the cleaved bond. From Avian infectious bronchitis virus (strain KB8523) (IBV).
>Addgene plasmid #152763 | pGBW-m4133575 | depositor full sequence | sequence record 295775 | Full Sequence
CACCATGTCCTCACAAGCGTGGCAGCCAGGCGTAGCAATGCCTAATTTATACAAGATGCAGCGGATGCTC
CTTGAAAAATGCGACCTACAGAACTATGGAGATAGTGCTACATTGCCCAAGGGGATAATGATGAATGTGG
CCAAATATACCCAACTGTGTCAGTACCTGAACACTCTCACGCTGGCCGTTCCGTACAACATGAGGGTGAT
TCATTTTGGTGCCGGCAGCGACAAGGGAGTCGCTCCCGGGACCGCTGTGCTGCGACAGTGGCTTCCTACA
GGCACTCTGCTAGTGGATTCTGATTTGAATGACTTCGTCAGCGACGCAGACTCGACCCTCATCGGAGATT
GTGCGACTGTTCACACAGCCAACAAATGGGACCTGATCATTTCCGATATGTATGATCCAAAGACCAAAAA
TGTCACGAAGGAGAACGACTCAAAGGAGGGTTTCTTTACGTACATCTGCGGGTTCATCCAACAGAAACTT
GCACTGGGCGGAAGTGTGGCAATTAAAATAACAGAACACTCTTGGAACGCCGACCTATACAAGCTTATGG
GTCATTTTGCTTGGTGGACCGCCTTTGTTACTAATGTAAACGCTTCAAGCTCCGAGGCCTTCCTGATAGG
TTGTAATTATTTAGGCAAGCCTAGAGAGCAGATTGATGGGTATGTGATGCACGCAAATTACATCTTCTGG
CGCAACACAAATCCAATTCAGCTCAGTTCTTATTCACTGTTTGATATGAGCAAATTCCCCCTTAAACTGA
GAGGCACTGCCGTCATGTCCTTGAAGGAAGGACAAATCAACGATATGATCTTGTCTCTCCTTAGCAAGGG
GCGTTTGATTATTAGGGAGAACAATCGGGTGGTGATCTCATCGGACGTTCTGGTCAACAATGAAAACCTT
TACTTTCAGTCGATGGATTATAAGGACCACGATGGAGACTACAAAGATCATGACATTGATTACAAGGACG
ACGATGACAAATAAGGATCCGCAGGCCTCTGCTAGCTTGACTGACTGAGATACAGCGTACCTTCAGCTCA
CAGACATGATAAGATACATTGATGAGTTTGGACAAACCACAACTAGAATGCAGTGAAAAAAATGCTTTAT
TTGTGAAATTTGTGATGCTATTGCTTTATTTGTAACCATTATAAGCTGCAATAAACAAGTTAACAACAAC
AATTGCATTCATTTTATGTTTCAGGTTCAGGGGGAGGTGTGGGAGGTTTTTTAAAGCAAGTAAAACCTCT
ACAAATGTGGTATTGGCCCATCTCTATCGGTATCGTAGCATAACCCCTTGGGGCCTCTAAACGGGTCTTG
AGGGGTTTTTTGTGCCCCTCGGGCCGGATTGCTATCTACCGGCATTGGCGCAGAAAAAAATGCCTGATGC
GACGCTGCGCGTCTTATACTCCCACATATGCCAGATTCAGCAACGGATACGGCTTCCCCAACTTGCCCAC
TTCCATACGTGTCCTCCTTACCAGAAATTTATCCTTAAGGTCGTCAGCTATCCTGCAGGCGATCTCTCGA
TTTCGATCAAGACATTCCTTTAATGGTCTTTTCTGGACACCACTAGGGGTCAGAAGTAGTTCATCAAACT
TTCTTCCCTCCCTAATCTCATTGGTTACCTTGGGCTATCGAAACTTAATTAACCAGTCAAGTCAGCTACT
TGGCGAGATCGACTTGTCTGGGTTTCGACTACGCTCAGAATTGCGTCAGTCAAGTTCGATCTGGTCCTTG
CTATTGCACCCGTTCTCCGATTACGAGTTTCATTTAAATCATGTGAGCAAAAGGCCAGCAAAAGGCCAGG
AACCGTAAAAAGGCCGCGTTGCTGGCGTTTTTCCATAGGCTCCGCCCCCCTGACGAGCATCACAAAAATC
GACGCTCAAGTCAGAGGTGGCGAAACCCGACAGGACTATAAAGATACCAGGCGTTTCCCCCTGGAAGCTC
CCTCGTGCGCTCTCCTGTTCCGACCCTGCCGCTTACCGGATACCTGTCCGCCTTTCTCCCTTCGGGAAGC
GTGGCGCTTTCTCATAGCTCACGCTGTAGGTATCTCAGTTCGGTGTAGGTCGTTCGCTCCAAGCTGGGCT
GTGTGCACGAACCCCCCGTTCAGCCCGACCGCTGCGCCTTATCCGGTAACTATCGTCTTGAGTCCAACCC
GGTAAGACACGACTTATCGCCACTGGCAGCAGCCACTGGTAACAGGATTAGCAGAGCGAGGTATGTAGGC
GGTGCTACAGAGTTCTTGAAGTGGTGGCCTAACTACGGCTACACTAGAAGAACAGTATTTGGTATCTGCG
CTCTGCTGAAGCCAGTTACCTTCGGAAAAAGAGTTGGTAGCTCTTGATCCGGCAAACAAACCACCGCTGG
TAGCGGTGGTTTTTTTGTTTGCAAGCAGCAGATTACGCGCAGAAAAAAAGGATCTCAAGAAGATCCTTTG
ATCTTTTCTACGGGGTCTGACGCTCAGTGGAACGAAAACTCACGTTAAGGGATTTTGGTCATGAGATTAT
CAAAAAGGATCTTCACCTAGATCCTTTTAAATTAAAAATGAAGTTTTAAATCAATCTAAAGTATATATGA
GTAAACTTGGTCTGACAGTTACCAATGCTTAATCAGTGAGGCACCTATCTCAGCGATCTGTCTATTTCGT
TCATCCATAGTTGCATTTAAATTTCCGAACTCTCCAAGGCCCTCGTCGGAAAATCTTCAAACCTTTCGTC
CGATCCATCTTGCAGGCTACCTCTCGAACGAACTATCGCAAGTCTCTTGGCCGGCCTTGCGCCTTGGCTA
TTGCTTGGCAGCGCCTATCGCCAGGTATTACTCCAATCCCGAATATCCGAGATCGGGATCACCCGAGAGA
AGTTCAACCTACATCCTCAATCCCGATCTATCCGAGATCCGAGGAATATCGAAATCGGGGCGCGCCTGGC
CTCCGCGCCGGGTTTTGGCGCCTCCCGCGGGCGCCCCCCTCGTCACGGCGAGCGCTGCCACGTCAGACGA
AGGGCGCAGGAGCGTCCTGATCCTTCCGCCCGGACGCTCAGGACAGCGGCCCGCTGCTCATAAGACTCGG
CCTTAGAACCCCAGTATCAGCAGAAGGACATTTTAGGACGGGACTTGGGTGACTCTAGGGCACTGGTTTT
CTTTCCAGAGAGCGGAACAGGCGAGGAAAAGTAGTCCCTTCTCGGCGATTCTGCGGAGGGATCTCCGTGG
GGCGGTGAACGCCGATGATTATATAAGGACGCGCCGGGTGTGGCACAGCTAGTTCCGTCGCAGCCGGGAT
TTGGGTCGCGGTTCTTGTTTGTGGATCGCTGTGATCGTCACTTGGTGAGTAGCGGGCTGCTGGGCTGGCC
GGGGCTTTCGTGGCCGCCGGGCCGCTCGGTGGGACGGAAGCGTGTGGAGAGACCGCCAAGGGCTGTAGTC
TGGGTCCGCGAGCAAGGTTGCCCTGAACTGGGGGTTGGGGGGAGCGCAGCAAAATGGCGGCTGTTCCCGA
GTCTTGAATGGAAGACGCTTGTGAGGCGGGCTGTGAGGTCGTTGAAACAAGGTGGGGGGCATGGTGGGCG
GCAAGAACCCAAGGTCTTGAGCCCTTCGCTAATGCGGGAAAGCTCTTATTCGGGTGAGATGGGCTGGGCA
CCATCTGGGGACCCTGACGTGAAGTTTGTCACTGACTGGAGAACTCGGTTTGTCGTCTGTTGCGGGGGCG
GCAGTTATGGCGGTGCCGTTGGGCAGTGCACCCGTACCTTTGGGAGCGCGCGCCCTCGTCGTGTCGTGAC
GTCACCCGTTCTGTTGGCTTATAATGCAGGGTGGGGCCACCTGCCGGTAGGTGTGCGGTAGGCTTTTCTC
CGTCGCAGGACGCAGGGTTCGGGCCTAGGGTAGGCTCTCCTGAATCGACAGGCGCCGGACCTCTGGTGAG
GGGAGGGATAAGTGAGGCGTCAGTTTCTTTGGTCGGTTTTATGTACCTATCTTCTTAAGTAGCTGAAGCT
CCGGTTTTGAACTATGCGCTCGGGGTTGGCGAGTGTGTTTTGTGAAGTTTTTTAGGCACCTTTTGAAATG
TAATCATTTGGGTCAATATGTAATTTTCAGTGTTAGACTTGTAAATTGTCCGCTAAATTCTGGCCGTTTT
TGGCTTTTTTGTTAGACAACATGGGTAAAAAGCCTGAACTCACCGCGACGTCTGTCGAGAAGTTTCTGAT
CGAAAAGTTCGACAGCGTCTCCGACCTGATGCAGCTCTCGGAGGGCGAAGAATCTCGTGCTTTCAGCTTC
GATGTAGGAGGGCGTGGATATGTCCTGCGGGTAAATAGCTGCGCCGATGGTTTCTACAAAGATCGTTATG
TTTATCGGCACTTTGCATCCGCCGCGCTCCCGATTCCGGAAGTGCTTGACATTGGGGAGTTCAGCGAGAG
CCTGACCTATTGCATCTCCCGCCGTGCACAGGGTGTCACGTTGCAAGACCTGCCTGAAACCGAACTGCCC
GCTGTTCTGCAGCCGGTCGCGGAGGCAATGGATGCCATCGCTGCCGCCGATCTTAGCCAGACGAGCGGGT
TCGGCCCATTCGGACCGCAAGGAATCGGTCAATACACTACATGGCGTGATTTCATATGCGCGATTGCTGA
TCCCCATGTGTATCACTGGCAAACTGTGATGGACGACACCGTCAGTGCGTCCGTCGCGCAGGCTCTCGAT
GAGCTGATGCTTTGGGCCGAGGACTGCCCCGAAGTCCGGCACCTCGTGCACGCGGATTTCGGCTCCAACA
ATGTCCTGACGGACAATGGCCGCATAACAGCGGTCATTGACTGGAGCGAGGCGATGTTCGGGGATTCCCA
ATACGAGGTCGCCAACATCTTCTTCTGGAGGCCGTGGTTGGCTTGTATGGAGCAGCAGACGCGCTACTTC
GAGCGGAGGCATCCGGAGCTTGCAGGATCGCCCCGGCTCCGGGCGTATATGCTCCGCATTGGTCTTGACC
AACTCTATCAGAGCTTGGTTGACGGCAATTTCGATGATGCAGCTTGGGCGCAGGGTCGATGCGACGCAAT
CGTCCGATCCGGAGCCGGGACTGTCGGGCGTACACAAATCGCCCGCAGAAGCGCCGCCGTCTGGACCGAT
GGCTGTGTAGAAGTACTCGCCGATAGTGGAAACCGACGCCCCAGCACTCGTCCGAGGGCAAAGGAATAAG
CTAGTATGTAAGCCTAGTCTTAGATAATAAAATCGCTATCCATCGAAGATGGATGTGTGTTGGTTTTTTG
TGTGTGTAACGCTAGGCGCGCCTGGTGTACCGAGAACGATCCTCTCAGTGCGAGTCTCGACGATCCATAT
CGTTGCTTGGCAGTCAGCCAGTCGGAATCCAGCTTGGGACCCAGGAAGTCCAATCGTCAGATATTGTACT
CAAGCCTGGTCACGGCAGCGTACCGATCTGTTTAAACCTAGATATTGATAGTCTGATCGGTCAACGTATA
ATCGAGTCCTAGCTTTTGCAAACATCTATCAAGAGACAGGATCAGCAGGAGGCTTTCGCATGAGTATTCA
ACATTTCCGTGTCGCCCTTATTCCCTTTTTTGCGGCATTTTGCCTTCCTGTTTTTGCTCACCCAGAAACG
CTGGTGAAAGTAAAAGATGCTGAAGATCAGTTGGGTGCGCGAGTGGGTTACATCGAACTGGATCTCAACA
GCGGTAAGATCCTTGAGAGTTTTCGCCCCGAAGAACGCTTTCCAATGATGAGCACTTTTAAAGTTCTGCT
ATGTGGCGCGGTATTATCCCGTATTGACGCCGGGCAAGAGCAACTCGGTCGCCGCATACACTATTCTCAG
AATGACTTGGTTGAGTATTCACCAGTCACAGAAAAGCATCTTACGGATGGCATGACAGTAAGAGAATTAT
GCAGTGCTGCCATAACCATGAGTGATAACACTGCGGCCAACTTACTTCTGACAACGATTGGAGGACCGAA
GGAGCTAACCGCTTTTTTGCACAACATGGGGGATCATGTAACTCGCCTTGATCGTTGGGAACCGGAGCTG
AATGAAGCCATACCAAACGACGAGCGTGACACCACGATGCCTGTAGCAATGGCAACAACCTTGCGTAAAC
TATTAACTGGCGAACTACTTACTCTAGCTTCCCGGCAACAGTTGATAGACTGGATGGAGGCGGATAAAGT
TGCAGGACCACTTCTGCGCTCGGCCCTTCCGGCTGGCTGGTTTATTGCTGATAAATCTGGAGCCGGTGAG
CGTGGGTCTCGCGGTATCATTGCAGCACTGGGGCCAGATGGTAAGCCCTCCCGTATCGTAGTTATCTACA
CGACGGGGAGTCAGGCAACTATGGATGAACGAAATAGACAGATCGCTGAGATAGGTGCCTCACTGATTAA
GCATTGGTAACCGATTCTAGGTGCATTGGCGCAGAAAAAAATGCCTGATGCGACGCTGCGCGTCTTATAC
TCCCACATATGCCAGATTCAGCAACGGATACGGCTTCCCCAACTTGCCCACTTCCATACGTGTCCTCCTT
ACCAGAAATTTATCCTTAAGATCGTTTAAACTCGACTCTGGCTCTATCGAATCTCCGTCGTTTCGAGCTT
ACGCGAACAGCCGTGGCGCTCATTTGCTCGTCGGGCATCGAATCTCGTCAGCTATCGTCAGCTTACCTTT
TTGGCAGCGATCGCGGCTCCCGACATCTTGGACCATTAGCTCCACAGGTATCTTCTTCCCTCTAGTGGTC
ATAACAGCAGCTTCAGCTACCTCTCAATTCAAAAAACCCCTCAAGACCCGTTTAGAGGCCCCAAGGGGTT
ATGCTATCAATCGTTGCGTTACACACACAAAAAACCAACACACATCCATCTTCGATGGATAGCGATTTTA
TTATCTAACTGCTGATCGAGTGTAGCCAGATCTAGTAATCAATTACGGGGTCATTAGTTCATAGCCCATA
TATGGAGTTCCGCGTTACATAACTTACGGTAAATGGCCCGCCTGGCTGACCGCCCAACGACCCCCGCCCA
TTGACGTCAATAATGACGTATGTTCCCATAGTAACGCCAATAGGGACTTTCCATTGACGTCAATGGGTGG
AGTATTTACGGTAAACTGCCCACTTGGCAGTACATCAAGTGTATCATATGCCAAGTACGCCCCCTATTGA
CGTCAATGACGGTAAATGGCCCGCCTGGCATTATGCCCAGTACATGACCTTATGGGACTTTCCTACTTGG
CAGTACATCTACGTATTAGTCATCGCTATTACCATGCTGATGCGGTTTTGGCAGTACATCAATGGGCGTG
GATAGCGGTTTGACTCACGGGGATTTCCAAGTCTCCACCCCATTGACGTCAATGGGAGTTTGTTTTGGCA
CCAAAATCAACGGGACTTTCCAAAATGTCGTAACAACTCCGCCCCATTGACGCAAATGGGCGGTAGGCGT
GTACGGTGGGAGGTCTATATAAGCAGAGCTGGTTTAGTGAACCGTCAGATCAGATCTTTGTCGATCCTAC
CATCCACTCGACACACCCGCCAGCGGCCGC
